Addgene plasmid #232897: pML107-TLG1
Purpose: Plasmid expressing Cas9 and gRNA GATGAAAACGAAGACGTGAG which targets the TLG1 gene.
Depositing lab: Jolanda Van Leeuwen. Depositing organization: University of Massachusetts, Worcester. Publication: The modifiers that cause changes in gene essentiality. Batte A, Bosch-Guiteras N, Pons C, Ota M, Lopes M, Sharma S, Tellini N, Paltenghi C, Conti M, Kan KT, Ho UL, Wiederkehr M, Barraud J, Ashe M, Aloy P, Liti G, Chabes A, Parts L, van Leeuwen J. Cell Syst. 2026 Mar 2:101515. doi: 10.1016/j.cels.2025.101515. PubMed 41775267.
Backbone
  Vector backbone: pML107
  Backbone manufacturer: Laughery et al, 2015, Yeast
  Backbone size w/o insert (bp): 12367
  Vector type: Yeast Expression, CRISPR
  Selectable markers: LEU2
Growth in bacteria
  Bacterial resistance: Ampicillin, 100 μg/mL
  Growth temperature: 37°C
  Growth strain: DH5alpha
  Copy number: High Copy
Gene/Insert
  Gene/Insert name: TLG1 gRNA (alt name: YDR468C)
  gRNA/shRNA sequence: GATGAAAACGAAGACGTGAG
  Species: S. cerevisiae (budding yeast)
  Insert size (bp): 33
  Entrez Gene: TLG1 (a.k.a. YDR468C)
  Promoter: snR52
  Cloning method: Restriction Enzyme; 5′ cloning site SwaI (destroyed during cloning); 3′ cloning site BclI (destroyed during cloning)
Terms and licenses: Academic/Nonprofit Terms; Industry Terms: Not Available to Industry
How to cite: pML107-TLG1 was a gift from Jolanda Van Leeuwen (Addgene plasmid # 232897 ; http://n2t.net/addgene:232897 ; RRID:Addgene_232897)
