[The description below was written by a language model from this plasmid's Addgene catalogue record and pLannotate feature annotations shown in this document.]
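Description:
pML107-TLG1 is a yeast CRISPR/Cas9 plasmid built on the pML107 backbone, an all-in-one shuttle vector that expresses both Streptococcus pyogenes Cas9 and a single guide RNA in Saccharomyces cerevisiae. The sequenced plasmid is about 12.4 kb. In E. coli it replicates from a high-copy ColE1/pUC-type origin and is selected with ampicillin through the β-lactamase gene. In yeast it is maintained as a multicopy episome by the 2μ origin and selected by leucine prototrophy through a LEU2 cassette with its own promoter. An f1 origin, T7 and T3 promoters, and lac/lacZα fragments are remnants of the pBluescript-style cloning backbone. The short annotated pieces of rop, bom, NFS1 and another yeast ORF appear to be carry-over sequence flanking the marker rather than functional elements.

The payload consists of two expression units. Cas9 is driven by the strong constitutive TDH3 (GAP) promoter and terminated by the ADH1 terminator. On the opposite strand, the RNA polymerase III SNR52 promoter drives the guide RNA, made up of a 20-nucleotide targeting sequence fused to the S. pyogenes gRNA scaffold and ending at the SUP4 tRNA terminator. The guide was inserted as a short oligonucleotide duplex between the backbone's SwaI and BclI sites, both of which were destroyed during cloning. It targets TLG1 (YDR468C) in budding yeast.

Transforming the plasmid into a leu2 strain directs Cas9 cleavage to the TLG1 locus, which allows the gene to be edited or disrupted, typically with a co-supplied repair template. The associated publication concerns genetic modifiers that alter gene essentiality, but the record does not specify which edit was made at TLG1.
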