Features (pLannotate 1.2.2; 26 found; start..end, strand, type, name):
     27..45      +  promoter       T7 promoter: promoter for bacteriophage T7 RNA polymerase
     54..107     -  misc_feature   MCS (fragment): pBluescript multiple cloning site
    132..798     +  promoter       GAP promoter: S. cerevisiae TDH3; promoter for glyceraldehyde-3-phosphate dehydrogenase
    833..4936    +  CDS            cas9: CAS9_STRP1 - Also known as csn1 From Streptococcus pyogenes serotype M1.
   4994..5181    +  terminator     ADH1 terminator: S. cerevisiae ADH1; transcription terminator for the S. cerevisiae alcohol dehydrogenase 1 (ADH1) gene
   5299..5318    -  terminator     SUP4 terminator: transcription terminator for the S. cerevisiae SUP4 tRNA gene
   5323..5397    -  misc_RNA       gRNA scaffold: guide RNA scaffold for the Streptococcus pyogenes CRISPR/Cas9 system
   5418..5686    -  promoter       SNR52 promoter: promoter for the S. cerevisiae small nucleolar RNA gene SNR52
   5717..5735    -  promoter       T3 promoter: promoter for bacteriophage T3 RNA polymerase
   5778..5800    -  protein_bind   lac operator (fragment): The lac repressor binds to the lac operator to inhibit transcription in E. coli. This inhibition can be relieved by adding lactose or isopropyl-β-D-thiogalactopyranoside (IPTG). lac repressor encoded by lacI
   5804..5834    -  promoter       lac promoter: promoter for the E. coli lac operon
   5849..5870    -  protein_bind   CAP binding site: CAP binding activates transcription in the presence of cAMP. E. coli catabolite activator protein
   5883..5975    -  CDS            lacI (fragment): lac repressor; lacI; The lac repressor binds to the lac operator to inhibit transcription in E. coli. This inhibition can be relieved by adding lactose or isopropyl-β-D-thiogalactopyranoside (IPTG).
   6158..6746    -  rep_origin     ori: high-copy-number ColE1/pMB1/pBR322/pUC origin of replication
   6917..7777    -  CDS            AmpR: β-lactamase; bla; confers resistance to ampicillin, carbenicillin, and related antibiotics
   7778..7882    -  promoter       AmpR promoter: bla
   7909..9255    -  rep_origin     2μ ori: yeast 2μ plasmid origin of replication
   9323..9358    +  CDS            rop (fragment): Rop protein, which maintains plasmids at low copy number; rop
   9460..9510    +  misc_feature   bom (fragment): basis of mobility region from pBR322
   9509..9625    +  CDS            NFS1 (fragment): NFS1_YEAST - Also known as SPL1 From Saccharomyces cerevisiae (strain ATCC 204508 / S288c) (Baker's yeast).
   9990..11081   -  CDS            LEU2: LEU3_YEAST - Experimental evidence at protein level: Swiss-Prot protein existence level 1. Catalyzes the oxidation of 3-carboxy-2-hydroxy-4- methylpentanoate (3-isopropylmalate) to 3-carboxy-4-methyl-2- oxopentanoate. The product decarboxylates to 4-methyl-2 oxopentanoate. From Saccharomyces cerevisiae (strain ATCC 204508 / S288c) (Baker's yeast).
  11082..11489   -  promoter       LEU2 promoter: S. cerevisiae LEU2
  11629..11706   -  CDS            YO192_YEAST (fragment): Experimental evidence at protein level: Swiss-Prot protein existence level 1. From Saccharomyces cerevisiae (strain ATCC 204508 / S288c) (Baker's yeast).
  11737..11789   +  misc_feature   bom (fragment): basis of mobility region from pBR322
  11817..12245   -  rep_origin     f1 ori (sequence partly withheld): f1 bacteriophage origin of replication; arrow indicates direction of (+) strand synthesis
  12249..19      -  CDS            lacZα (fragment) (across the origin): LacZα fragment of β-galactosidase; lacZ fragment
>Addgene plasmid #232897 | pML107-TLG1 | addgene full sequence | sequence record 462140 | Addgene NGS Result
GTAAAACGACGGCCAGTGAGCGCGCGTAATACGACTCACTATAGGGCGAATTGGGTACCGGGCCCCCCCT
CGAGGTCGACGGTATCGATAAGCTTGATATCGAATTCAGTCTACTAGTCAGTTCGAGTTTATCATTATCA
ATACTGCCATTTCAAAGAATACGTAAATAATTAATAGTAGTGATTTTCCTAACTTTATTTAGTCAAAAAA
TTAGCCTTTTAATTCTGCTGTAACCCGTACATGCCCAAAATAGGGGGCGGGTTACACAGAATATATAACA
TCGTAGGTGTCTGGGTGAACAGTTTATTCCTGGCATCCACTAAATATAATGGAGCCCGCTTTTTAAGCTG
GCATCCAGAAAAAAAAAGAATCCCAGCACCAAAATATTGTTTTCTTCACCAACCATCAGTTCATAGGTCC
ATTCTCTTAGCGCAACTACAGAGAACAGGGGCACAAACAGGCAAAAAACGGGCACAACCTCAATGGAGTG
ATGCAACCTGCCTGGAGTAAATGATGACACAAGGCAATTGACCCACGCATGTATCTATCTCATTTTCTTA
CACCTTCTATTACCTTCTGCTCTCTCTGATTTGGAAAAAGCTGAAAAAAAAGGTTGAAACCAGTTCCCTG
AAATTATTCCCCTACTTGACTAATAAGTATATAAAGACGGTAGGTATTGATTGTAATTCTGTAAATCTAT
TTCTTAAACTTCTTAAATTCTACTTTTATAGTTAGTCTTTTTTTTAGTTTTAAAACACCAAGAACTTAGT
TTCGAATAAACACACATAAACAAACAAAAGATCTGATATGGATCGAATTAGATCTCGCCACCATGGACAA
GAAGTATTCTATCGGACTGGACATCGGGACTAATAGCGTCGGGTGGGCCGTCATCACTGACGAGTACAAG
GTGCCCTCTAAGAAGTTCAAGGTGCTCGGGAACACCGACCGGCATTCCATCAAGAAAAATCTGATCGGAG
CTCTCCTCTTTGATTCAGGGGAGACCGCTGAAGCAACCCGCCTCAAGCGGACTGCTAGACGGCGGTACAC
CAGGAGGAAGAACCGGATTTGTTACCTTCAAGAGATATTCTCCAACGAAATGGCAAAGGTCGACGACAGC
TTCTTCCATAGGCTGGAAGAATCATTCCTCGTGGAAGAGGATAAGAAGCATGAACGGCATCCCATCTTCG
GTAATATCGTCGACGAGGTGGCCTATCACGAGAAATACCCAACCATCTACCATCTTCGCAAAAAGCTGGT
GGACTCAACCGACAAGGCAGACCTCCGGCTTATCTACCTGGCCCTGGCCCACATGATTAAGTTCAGAGGC
CACTTCCTGATCGAGGGCGACCTCAATCCTGACAATAGCGATGTGGATAAACTGTTCATCCAGCTGGTGC
AGACTTACAACCAGCTCTTTGAAGAGAACCCCATCAATGCAAGCGGAGTCGATGCCAAGGCCATTCTGTC
AGCCCGGCTGTCAAAGAGCCGCAGACTTGAGAATCTTATCGCTCAGCTGCCGGGTGAAAAGAAAAATGGA
CTGTTCGGGAACCTGATTGCTCTTTCACTTGGGCTGACTCCCAATTTCAAGTCTAATTTCGACCTGGCAG
AGGATGCCAAGCTGCAACTGTCCAAGGACACCTATGATGACGATCTCGACAACCTCCTGGCCCAGATCGG
TGACCAATACGCCGACCTTTTCCTTGCTGCTAAGAATCTTTCTGACGCCATCCTGCTGTCTGACATTCTC
CGCGTGAACACTGAAATCACCAAGGCCCCTCTTTCAGCTTCAATGATTAAGCGGTATGATGAGCACCACC
AGGACCTGACCCTGCTTAAGGCACTCGTCCGGCAGCAGCTTCCGGAGAAGTACAAGGAAATCTTCTTTGA
CCAGTCAAAGAATGGATACGCCGGCTACATCGACGGAGGTGCCTCCCAAGAGGAATTTTATAAGTTTATC
AAACCTATCCTTGAGAAGATGGACGGCACCGAAGAGCTCCTCGTGAAACTGAATCGGGAGGATCTGCTGC
GGAAGCAGCGCACTTTCGACAATGGGAGCATTCCCCACCAGATCCATCTTGGGGAGCTTCACGCCATCCT
TCGGCGCCAAGAGGACTTCTACCCCTTTCTTAAGGACAACAGGGAGAAGATTGAGAAAATTCTCACTTTC
CGCATCCCCTACTACGTGGGACCCCTCGCCAGAGGAAATAGCCGGTTTGCTTGGATGACCAGAAAGTCAG
AAGAAACTATCACTCCCTGGAACTTCGAAGAGGTGGTGGACAAGGGAGCCAGCGCTCAGTCATTCATCGA
ACGGATGACTAACTTCGATAAGAACCTCCCCAATGAGAAGGTCCTGCCGAAACATTCCCTGCTCTACGAG
TACTTTACCGTGTACAACGAGCTGACCAAGGTGAAATATGTCACCGAAGGGATGAGGAAGCCCGCATTCC
TGTCAGGCGAACAAAAGAAGGCAATTGTGGACCTTCTGTTCAAGACCAATAGAAAGGTGACCGTGAAGCA
GCTGAAGGAGGACTATTTCAAGAAAATTGAATGCTTCGACTCTGTGGAGATTAGCGGGGTCGAAGATCGG
TTCAACGCAAGCCTGGGTACCTACCATGATCTGCTTAAGATCATCAAGGACAAGGATTTTCTGGACAATG
AGGAGAAAGAGGACATCCTTGAGGACATTGTCCTGACTCTCACTCTGTTCGAGGACCGGGAAATGATCGA
GGAGAGGCTTAAGACCTACGCCCATCTGTTCGACGATAAAGTGATGAAGCAACTTAAACGGAGAAGATAT
ACCGGATGGGGACGCCTTAGCCGCAAACTCATCAACGGAATCCGGGACAAACAGAGCGGAAAGACCATTC
TTGATTTCCTTAAGAGCGACGGATTCGCTAATCGCAACTTCATGCAACTTATCCATGATGATTCCCTGAC
CTTTAAGGAGGACATCCAGAAGGCCCAAGTGTCTGGACAAGGTGACTCACTGCACGAGCATATCGCAAAT
CTGGCTGGTTCACCCGCTATTAAGAAGGGTATTCTCCAGACCGTGAAAGTCGTGGACGAGCTGGTCAAGG
TGATGGGTCGCCATAAACCAGAGAACATTGTCATCGAGATGGCCAGGGAAAACCAGACTACCCAGAAGGG
ACAGAAGAACAGCAGGGAGCGGATGAAAAGAATTGAGGAAGGGATTAAGGAGCTCGGGTCACAGATCCTT
AAAGAGCACCCGGTGGAAAACACCCAGCTTCAGAATGAGAAGCTCTATCTGTACTACCTTCAAAATGGAC
GCGATATGTATGTGGACCAAGAGCTTGATATCAACAGGCTCTCAGACTACGACGTGGACCACATCGTCCC
TCAGAGCTTCCTCAAAGACGACTCAATTGACAATAAGGTGCTGACTCGCTCAGACAAGAACCGGGGAAAG
TCAGATAACGTGCCCTCAGAGGAAGTCGTGAAAAAGATGAAGAACTATTGGCGCCAGCTTCTGAACGCAA
AGCTAATCACTCAGCGGAAGTTCGACAATCTCACTAAGGCTGAGAGGGGCGGACTGAGCGAACTGGACAA
AGCAGGATTCATTAAACGGCAACTTGTGGAGACTCGGCAGATTACTAAACATGTAGCCCAAATCCTTGAC
TCACGCATGAATACCAAGTACGACGAAAACGACAAACTTATCCGCGAGGTGAAGGTGATTACCCTGAAGT
CCAAGCTGGTCAGCGATTTCAGAAAGGACTTTCAATTCTACAAAGTGCGGGAGATCAATAACTATCATCA
TGCTCATGACGCATATCTGAATGCCGTGGTGGGAACCGCCCTAATCAAGAAGTACCCAAAGCTGGAAAGC
GAGTTCGTGTACGGAGACTACAAGGTCTACGACGTGCGCAAGATGATTGCCAAATCTGAGCAGGAGATCG
GAAAGGCCACCGCAAAGTACTTCTTCTACAGCAACATCATGAATTTCTTCAAGACCGAAATCACCCTTGC
AAACGGTGAGATCCGGAAGAGGCCGCTCATCGAGACTAATGGGGAGACTGGCGAAATCGTGTGGGACAAG
GGCAGAGATTTCGCTACCGTGCGCAAAGTGCTTTCTATGCCTCAAGTGAACATCGTGAAGAAAACCGAGG
TGCAAACCGGAGGCTTTTCTAAGGAATCAATCCTCCCCAAGCGCAACTCCGACAAGCTCATTGCAAGGAA
GAAGGATTGGGACCCTAAGAAGTACGGCGGATTCGATTCACCAACTGTGGCTTATTCTGTCCTGGTCGTG
GCTAAGGTGGAAAAAGGAAAGTCTAAGAAGCTCAAGAGCGTGAAGGAACTGCTGGGTATCACCATTATGG
AGCGCAGCTCCTTCGAGAAGAACCCAATTGACTTTCTCGAAGCCAAAGGTTACAAGGAAGTCAAGAAGGA
CCTTATCATCAAGCTCCCAAAGTATAGCCTGTTCGAACTGGAGAATGGGCGGAAGCGGATGCTCGCCTCC
GCTGGCGAACTTCAGAAGGGTAATGAGCTGGCTCTCCCCTCCAAGTACGTGAATTTCCTCTACCTTGCAA
GCCATTACGAGAAGCTGAAGGGGAGCCCCGAGGACAACGAGCAAAAGCAACTGTTTGTGGAGCAGCATAA
GCATTATCTGGACGAGATCATTGAGCAGATTTCCGAGTTTTCTAAACGCGTCATTCTCGCTGATGCCAAC
CTCGATAAAGTCCTTAGCGCATACAATAAGCACAGAGACAAACCAATTCGGGAGCAGGCTGAGAATATCA
TCCACCTGTTCACCCTCACCAATCTTGGTGCCCCTGCCGCATTCAAGTACTTCGACACCACCATCGACCG
GAAACGCTATACCTCCACCAAAGAAGTGCTGGACGCCACCCTCATCCACCAGAGCATCACCGGACTTTAC
GAAACTCGGATTGACCTCTCACAGCTCGGAGGGGATGAGGGAGCTCCCAAGAAAAAGCGCAAGGTAGGTA
GTTCCGGATCCTAGACTCTCGAGGCGAATTTCTTATGATTTATGATTTTTATTATTAAATAAGTTATAAA
AAAAATAAGTGTATACAAATTTTAAAGTGACTCTTAGGTTTTAAAACGAAAATTCTTATTCTTGAGTAAC
TCTTTCCTGTAGGTCAGGTTGCTTTCTCAGGTATAGCATGAGGTCGCTCTTATTGACCACACCTCTACCG
GCATGCCGAGCAAATGCCTGCAAATCGCTCCCCATTTCTCTAGAGCGGCCGTGGTATCGTTTAGATTGGC
AATTACAGTGTCTTAGCTCACATGCTTATAACTAATTACATGACTCGAAGACATAAAAAACAAAAAAAGC
ACCACCGACTCGGTGCCACTTTTTCAAGTTGATAACGGACTAGCCTTATTTTAACTTGCTATTTCTAGCT
CTAAAACCTCACGTCTTCGTTTTCATCGATCATTTATCTTTCACTGCGGAGAAGTTTCGAACGCCGAAAC
ATGCGCACCAACTTTCACTTCTACAGCGTTTGACCAAAATCTTTTGAACAGAACATTGTAGGGTGTGAAA
AAATGCGCACCTTTACCGCTAGCCCAAGAGGGCACTACAAAATCTAGAGTTGTACTTCAAACGTACATGT
AATCACCTTGTATATACTCGAAAGAAAACATCAAGTTTCTGTATAAATATGAGTGAAAGCATAATCATAC
ATTATCTTTTCAAAGATTGTCCGCGGTGGAGCTCCAGCTTTTGTTCCCTTTAGTGAGGGTTAATTGCGCG
CTTGGCGTAATCATGGTCATAGCTGTTTCCTGTGTGAAATTGTTATCCGCTCACAATTCCACACAACATA
CGAGCCGGAAGCATAAAGTGTAAAGCCTGGGGTGCCTAATGAGTGAGCTAACTCACATTAATTGCGTTGC
GCTCACTGCCCGCTTTCCAGTCGGGAAACCTGTCGTGCCAGCTGCATTAATGAATCGGCCAACGCGCGGG
GAGAGGCGGTTTGCGTATTGGGCGCTCTTCCGCTTCCTCGCTCACTGACTCGCTGCGCTCGGTCGTTCGG
CTGCGGCGAGCGGTATCAGCTCACTCAAAGGCGGTAATACGGTTATCCACAGAATCAGGGGATAACGCAG
GAAAGAACATGTGAGCAAAAGGCCAGCAAAAGGCCAGGAACCGTAAAAAGGCCGCGTTGCTGGCGTTTTT
CCATAGGCTCCGCCCCCCTGACGAGCATCACAAAAATCGACGCTCAAGTCAGAGGTGGCGAAACCCGACA
GGACTATAAAGATACCAGGCGTTTCCCCCTGGAAGCTCCCTCGTGCGCTCTCCTGTTCCGACCCTGCCGC
TTACCGGATACCTGTCCGCCTTTCTCCCTTCGGGAAGCGTGGCGCTTTCTCATAGCTCACGCTGTAGGTA
TCTCAGTTCGGTGTAGGTCGTTCGCTCCAAGCTGGGCTGTGTGCACGAACCCCCCGTTCAGCCCGACCGC
TGCGCCTTATCCGGTAACTATCGTCTTGAGTCCAACCCGGTAAGACACGACTTATCGCCACTGGCAGCAG
CCACTGGTAACAGGATTAGCAGAGCGAGGTATGTAGGCGGTGCTACAGAGTTCTTGAAGTGGTGGCCTAA
CTACGGCTACACTAGAAGAACAGTATTTGGTATCTGCGCTCTGCTGAAGCCAGTTACCTTCGGAAAAAGA
GTTGGTAGCTCTTGATCCGGCAAACAAACCACCGCTGGTAGCGGTGGTTTTTTTGTTTGCAAGCAGCAGA
TTACGCGCAGAAAAAAAGGATCTCAAGAAGATCCTTTGATCTTTTCTACGGGGTCTGACGCTCAGTGGAA
CGAAAACTCACGTTAAGGGATTTTGGTCATGAGATTATCAAAAAGGATCTTCACCTAGATCCTTTTAAAT
TAAAAATGAAGTTTTAAATCAATCTAAAGTATATATGAGTAAACTTGGTCTGACAGTTACCAATGCTTAA
TCAGTGAGGCACCTATCTCAGCGATCTGTCTATTTCGTTCATCCATAGTTGCCTGACTCCCCGTCGTGTA
GATAACTACGATACGGGAGGGCTTACCATCTGGCCCCAGTGCTGCAATGATACCGCGAGACCCACGCTCA
CCGGCTCCAGATTTATCAGCAATAAACCAGCCAGCCGGAAGGGCCGAGCGCAGAAGTGGTCCTGCAACTT
TATCCGCCTCCATCCAGTCTATTAATTGTTGCCGGGAAGCTAGAGTAAGTAGTTCGCCAGTTAATAGTTT
GCGCAACGTTGTTGCCATTGCTACAGGCATCGTGGTGTCACGCTCGTCGTTTGGTATGGCTTCATTCAGC
TCCGGTTCCCAACGATCAAGGCGAGTTACATGATCCCCCATGTTGTGCAAAAAAGCGGTTAGCTCCTTCG
GTCCTCCGATCGTTGTCAGAAGTAAGTTGGCCGCAGTGTTATCACTCATGGTTATGGCAGCACTGCATAA
TTCTCTTACTGTCATGCCATCCGTAAGATGCTTTTCTGTGACTGGTGAGTACTCAACCAAGTCATTCTGA
GAATAGTGTATGCGGCGACCGAGTTGCTCTTGCCCGGCGTCAATACGGGATAATACCGCGCCACATAGCA
GAACTTTAAAAGTGCTCATCATTGGAAAACGTTCTTCGGGGCGAAAACTCTCAAGGATCTTACCGCTGTT
GAGATCCAGTTCGATGTAACCCACTCGTGCACCCAACTGATCTTCAGCATCTTTTACTTTCACCAGCGTT
TCTGGGTGAGCAAAAACAGGAAGGCAAAATGCCGCAAAAAAGGGAATAAGGGCGACACGGAAATGTTGAA
TACTCATACTCTTCCTTTTTCAATATTATTGAAGCATTTATCAGGGTTATTGTCTCATGAGCGGATACAT
ATTTGAATGTATTTAGAAAAATAAACAAATAGGGGTTCCGCGCACATTTCCCCGAAAAGTGCCACCTGAA
CGAAGCATCTGTGCTTCATTTTGTAGAACAAAAATGCAACGCGAGAGCGCTAATTTTTCAAACAAAGAAT
CTGAGCTGCATTTTTACAGAACAGAAATGCAACGCGAAAGCGCTATTTTACCAACGAAGAATCTGTGCTT
CATTTTTGTAAAACAAAAATGCAACGCGAGAGCGCTAATTTTTCAAACAAAGAATCTGAGCTGCATTTTT
ACAGAACAGAAATGCAACGCGAGAGCGCTATTTTACCAACAAAGAATCTATACTTCTTTTTTGTTCTACA
AAAATGCATCCCGAGAGCGCTATTTTTCTAACAAAGCATCTTAGATTACTTTTTTTCTCCTTTGTGCGCT
CTATAATGCAGTCTCTTGATAACTTTTTGCACTGTAGGTCCGTTAAGGTTAGAAGAAGGCTACTTTGGTG
TCTATTTTCTCTTCCATAAAAAAAGCCTGACTCCACTTCCCGCGTTTACTGATTACTAGCGAAGCTGCGG
GTGCATTTTTTCAAGATAAAGGCATCCCCGATTATATTCTATACCGATGTGGATTGCGCATACTTTGTGA
ACAGAAAGTGATAGCGTTGATGATTCTTCATTGGTCAGAAAATTATGAACGGTTTCTTCTATTTTGTCTC
TATATACTACGTATAGGAAATGTTTACATTTTCGTATTGTTTTCGATTCACTCTATGAATAGTTCTTACT
ACAATTTTTTTGTCTAAAGAGTAATACTAGAGATAAACATAAAAAATGTAGAGGTCGAGTTTAGATGCAA
GTTCAAGGAGCGAAAGGTGGATGGGTAGGTTATATAGGGATATAGCACAGAGATATATAGCAAAGAGATA
CTTTTGAGCAATGTTTGTGGAAGCGGTATTCGCAATATTTTAGTAGCTCGTTACAGTCCGGTGCGTTTTT
GGTTTTTTGAAAGTGCGTCTTCAGAGCGCTTTTGGTTTTCAAAAGCGCTCTGAAGTTCCTATACTTTCTA
GCTAGAGAATAGGAACTTCGGAATAGGAACTTCAAAGCGTTTCCGAAAACGAGCGCTTCCGAAAATGCAA
CGCGAGCTGCGCACATACAGCTCACTGTTCACGTCGCACCTATATCTGCGTGTTGCCTGTATATATATAT
ACATGAGAAGAACGGCATAGTGCGTGTTTATGCTTAAATGCGTACTTATATGCGTCTATTTATGTAGGAT
GAAAGGTAGTCTAGTACCTCCTGTGATATTATCCCATTCCATGCGGGGTATCGTATGCTTCCTTCAGCAC
TACCCTTTAGCTGTTCTATATGCTGCCACTCCTCAATTGGATTAGTCTCATCCTTCAATGCTATCATTTC
CTTTGATATTGGATCATACTAAGAAACCATTATTATCATGACATTAACCTATAAAAATAGGCGTATCACG
AGGCCCTTTCGTCTCGCGCGTTTCGGTGATGACGGTGAAAACCTCTGACACATGCAGCTCCCGGAGACGG
TCACAGCTTGTCTGTAAGCGGATGCCGGGAGCAGACAAGCCCGTCAGGGCGCGTCAGCGGGTGTTGGCGG
GTGTCGGGGCTGGCTTAACTATGCGGCATCAGAGCAGATTGTACTGAGAGTGCACCATATCGACTACGTC
GTTAAGGCCGTTTCTGACAGAGTAAAATTCTTGAGGGAACTTTCACCATTATGGGAAATGGTTCAAGAAG
GTATTGACTTAAACTCCATCAAATGGTCAGGTCATTGAGTGTTTTTTATTTGTTGTATTTTTTTTTTTTT
AGAGAAAATCCTCCAATATATAAATTAGGAATCATAGTTTCATGATTTTCTGTTACACCTAACTTTTTGT
GTGGTGCCCTCCTCCTTGTCAATATTAATGTTAAAGTGCAATTCTTTTTCCTTATCACGTTGAGCCATTA
GTATCAATTTGCTTACCTGTATTCCTTTACATCCTCCTTTTTCTCCTTCTTGATAAATGTATGTAGATTG
CGTATATAGTTTCGTCTACCCTATGAACATATTCCATTTTGTAATTTCGTGTCGTTTCTATTATGAATTT
CATTTATAAAGTTTATGTACAAATATCATAAAAAAAGAGAATCTTTTTAAGCAAGGATTTTCTTAACTTC
TTCGGCGACAGCATCACCGACTTCGGTGGTACTGTTGGAACCACCTAAATCACCAGTTCTGATACCTGCA
TCCAAAACCTTTTTAACTGCATCTTCAATGGCCTTACCTTCTTCAGGCAAGTTCAATGACAATTTCAACA
TCATTGCAGCAGACAAGATAGTGGCGATAGGGTTGACCTTATTCTTTGGCAAATCTGGAGCAGAACCGTG
GCATGGTTCGTACAAACCAAATGCGGTGTTCTTGTCTGGCAAAGAGGCCAAGGACGCAGATGGCAACAAA
CCCAAGGAACCTGGGATAACGGAGGCTTCATCGGAGATGATATCACCAAACATGTTGCTGGTGATTATAA
TACCATTTAGGTGGGTTGGGTTCTTAACTAGGATCATGGCGGCAGAATCAATCAATTGATGTTGAACCTT
CAATGTAGGAAATTCGTTCTTGATGGTTTCCTCCACAGTTTTTCTCCATAATCTTGAAGAGGCCAAAACA
TTAGCTTTATCCAAGGACCAAATAGGCAATGGTGGCTCATGTTGTAGGGCCATGAAAGCGGCCATTCTTG
TGATTCTTTGCACTTCTGGAACGGTGTATTGTTCACTATCCCAAGCGACACCATCACCATCGTCTTCCTT
TCTCTTACCAAAGTAAATACCTCCCACTAATTCTCTGACAACAACGAAGTCAGTACCTTTAGCAAATTGT
GGCTTGATTGGAGATAAGTCTAAAAGAGAGTCGGATGCAAAGTTACATGGTCTTAAGTTGGCGTACAATT
GAAGTTCTTTACGGATTTTTAGTAAACCTTGTTCAGGTCTAACACTACCTGTACCCCATTTAGGACCACC
CACAGCACCTAACAAAACGGCATCAGCCTTCTTGGAGGCTTCCAGCGCCTCATCTGGAAGTGGAACACCT
GTAGCATCTATAGCAGCACCACCAATTAAATGATTTTCGAAATCGAACTTGACATTGGAACGAACATCAG
AAATAGCTTTAAGAACCTTAATGGCTTCGGCTGTGATTTCTTGACCAACGTGGTCACCTGGCAAAACGAC
GATCTTCTTAGGGGCAGACATTAGAATGGTATATCCTTGAAATATATATATATATATTGCTGAAATGTAA
AAGGTAAGAAAAGTTAGAAAGTAAGACGATTGCTAACCACCTATTGGAAAAAACAATAGGTCCTTAAATA
ATATTGTCAACTTCAAGTATTGTGATGCAAGCATTTAGTCATGAACGCTTCTCTATTCTATATGAAAAGC
CGGTTCCGGCGCTCTCACCTTTCCTTTTTCTCCCAATTTTTCAGTTGAAAAAGGTATATGCGTCAGGCGA
CCTCTGAAATTAACAAAAAATTTCCAGTCATCGAATTTGATTCTGTGCGATAGCGCCCCTGTGTGTTCTC
GTTATGTTGAGGAAAAAAATAATGGTTGCTAAGAGATTCGAACTCTTGCATCTTACGATACCTGAGTATT
CCCACAGTTAACTGCGGTCAAGATATTTCTTGAATCAGGCGCCTTAGACCGCTCGGCCAAACAACCAATT
ACTTGTTGAGAAATAGAGTATAATTATCCTATAAATATAACGTTTTTGAACACACATGAACAAGGAAGTA
CAGGACAATTGATTTTGAAGAGAATGTGGATTTTGATGTAATTGTTGGGATTCCATTTTTAATAAGGCAA
TAATATTAGGTATGTAGATATACTAGAAGTTCTCCTCGACCGGTCGATATGCGGTGTGAAATACCGCACA
GATGCGTAAGGAGAAAATACCGCATCAGGAAATTGTAAGCGTTAATATTTTGTTAAAATTCGCGTTAAAT
TTTTGTTAAATCAGCTCATTTTTTAACCAATAGGCCGAAATCGGCAAAATCCCTTATAAATCAAAAGAAT
AGACCGAGATAGGGT
[37 nt withheld, positions 11916-11952]
AAAGAACGTGGACTCCAACGTCAAAGG
[49 nt withheld, positions 11980-12028]
T
[91 nt withheld, positions 12030-12120]
G
[124 nt withheld, positions 12122-12245]
CCATTCGCCATTCAGGCTGCGCAACTGTTGGGAAGGGCGATCGGTGCGGGCCTCTTCGCTATTACGCCAG
CTGGCGAAAGGGGGATGTGCTGCAAGGCGATTAAGTTGGGTAACGCCAGGGTTTTCCCAGTCACGACGTT
